>Addgene plasmid #216790 | pBABE FLAG-IKK2-EE puro | addgene full sequence | sequence record 434914 | Addgene NGS Result
CTGCAGCCTGAATATGGGCCAAACAGGATATCTGTGGTAAGCAGTTCCTGCCCCGGCTCAGGGCCAAGAA
CAGATGGAACAGCTGAATATGGGCCAAACAGGATATCTGTGGTAAGCAGTTCCTGCCCCGGCTCAGGGCC
AAGAACAGATGGTCCCCAGATGCGGTCCAGCCCTCAGCAGTTTCTAGAGAACCATCAGATGTTTCCAGGG
TGCCCCAAGGACCTGAAATGACCCTGTGCCTTATTTGAACTAACCAATCAGTTCGCTTCTCGCTTCTGTT
CGCGCGCTTCTGCTCCCCGAGCTCAATAAAAGAGCCCACAACCCCTCACTCGGGGCGCCAGTCCTCCGAT
TGACTGAGTCGCCCGGGTACCCGTGTATCCAATAAACCCTCTTGCAGTTGCATCCGACTTGTGGTCTCGC
TGTTCCTTGGGAGGGTCTCCTCTGAGTGATTGACTACCCGTCAGCGGGGGTCTTTCATTTGGGGGCTCGT
CCGGGATCGGGAGACCCCTGCCCAGGGACCACCGACCCACCACCGGGAGGCAAGCTGGCCAGCAACTTAT
CTGTGTCTGTCCGATTGTCTAGTGTCTATGACTGATTTTATGCGCCTGCGTCGGTACTAGTTAGCTAACT
AGCTCTGTATCTGGCGGACCCGTGGTGGAACTGACGAGTTCTGAACACCCGGCCGCAACCCTGGGAGACG
TCCCAGGGACTTTGGGGGCCGTTTTTGTGGCCCGACCTGAGGAAGGGAGTCGATGTGGAATCCGACCCCG
TCAGGATATGTGGTTCTGGTAGGAGACGAGAACCTAAAACAGTTCCCGCCTCCGTCTGAATTTTTGCTTT
CGGTTTGGAACCGAAGCCGCGCGTCTTGTCTGCTGCAGCGCTGCAGCATCGTTCTGTGTTGTCTCTGTCT
GACTGTGTTTCTGTATTTGTCTGAAAATTAGGGCCAGACTGTTACCACTCCCTTAAGTTTGACCTTAGGT
CACTGGAAAGATGTCGAGCGGATCGCTCACAACCAGTCGGTAGATGTCAAGAAGAGACGTTGGGTTACCT
TCTGCTCTGCAGAATGGCCAACCTTTAACGTCGGATGGCCGCGAGACGGCACCTTTAACCGAGACCTCAT
CACCCAGGTTAAGATCAAGGTCTTTTCACCTGGCCCGCATGGACACCCAGACCAGGTCCCCTACATCGTG
ACCTGGGAAGCCTTGGCTTTTGACCCCCCTCCCTGGGTCAAGCCCTTTGTACACCCTAAGCCTCCGCCTC
CTCTTCCTCCATCCGCCCCGTCTCTCCCCCTTGAACCTCCTCGTTCGACCCCGCCTCGATCCTCCCTTTA
TCCAGCCCTCACTCCTTCTCTAGGCGCCGGCCGGATCAGCCACCATGGACTACAAAGACGATGACGACAA
GCTTGCGGCCGCAATGAGCTGGTCACCTTCCCTGACAACGCAGACATGTGGGGCCTGGGAAATGAAAGAG
CGCCTTGGGACAGGGGGATTTGGAAATGTCATCCGATGGCACAATCAGGAAACAGGTGAGCAGATTGCCA
TCAAGCAGTGCCGGCAGGAGCTCAGCCCCCGGAACCGAGAGCGGTGGTGCCTGGAGATCCAGATCATGAG
AAGGCTGACCCACCCCAATGTGGTGGCTGCCCGAGATGTCCCTGAGGGGATGCAGAACTTGGCGCCCAAT
GACCTGCCCCTGCTGGCCATGGAGTACTGCCAAGGAGGAGATCTCCGGAAGTACCTGAACCAGTTTGAGA
ACTGCTGTGGTCTGCGGGAAGGTGCCATCCTCACCTTGCTGAGTGACATTGCCTCTGCGCTTAGATACCT
TCATGAAAACAGAATCATCCATCGGGATCTAAAGCCAGAAAACATCGTCCTGCAGCAAGGAGAACAGAGG
TTAATACACAAAATTATTGACCTAGGATATGCCAAGGAGCTGGATCAGGGCGAACTTTGCACAGAATTCG
TGGGGACCCTGCAGTACCTGGCCCCAGAGCTACTGGAGCAGCAGAAGTACACAGTGACCGTCGACTACTG
GAGCTTCGGCACCCTGGCCTTTGAGTGCATCACGGGCTTCCGGCCCTTCCTCCCCAACTGGCAGCCCGTG
CAGTGGCATTCAAAAGTGCGGCAGAAGAGTGAGGTGGACATTGTTGTTAGCGAAGACTTGAATGGAACGG
TGAAGTTTTCAAGCTCTTTACCCTACCCCAATAATCTTAACAGTGTCCTGGCTGAGCGACTGGAGAAGTG
GCTGCAACTGATGCTGATGTGGCACCCCCGACAGAGGGGCACGGATCCCACGTATGGGCCCAATGGCTGC
TTCAAGGCCCTGGATGACATCTTAAACTTAAAGTTGGTTCATATCTTGAACATGGTCACGGGCACCATCC
ACACCTACCCTGTGACAGAGGATGAGAGTCTGCAGAGCTTGAAGGCCAGAATCCAACAGGACACGGGCAT
CCCAGAGGAGGACCAGGAGCTGCTGCAGGAAGCGGGCCTGGCGTTGATCCCCGATAAGCCTGCCACTCAG
TGTATTTCAGACGGCAAGTTAAATGAGGGCCACACATTGGACATGGATCTTGTTTTTCTCTTTGACAACA
GTAAAATCACCTATGAGACTCAGATCTCCCCACGGCCCCAACCTGAAAGTGTCAGCTGTATCCTTCAAGA
GCCCAAGAGGAATCTCGCCTTCTTCCAGCTGAGGAAGGTGTGGGGCCAGGTCTGGCACAGCATCCAGACC
CTGAAGGAAGATTGCAACCGGCTGCAGCAGGGACAGCGAGCCGCCATGATGAATCTCCTCCGAAACAACA
GCTGCCTCTCCAAAATGAAGAATTCCATGGCTTCCATGTCTCAGCAGCTCAAGGCCAAGTTGGATTTCTT
CAAAACCAGCATCCAGATTGACCTGGAGAAGTACAGCGAGCAAACCGAGTTTGGGATCACATCAGATAAA
CTGCTGCTGGCCTGGAGGGAAATGGAGCAGGCTGTGGAGCTCTGTGGGCGGGAGAACGAAGTGAAACTCC
TGGTAGAACGGATGATGGCTCTGCAGACCGACATTGTGGACTTACAGAGGAGCCCCATGGGCCGGAAGCA
GGGGGGAACGCTGGACGACCTAGAGGAGCAAGCAAGGGAGCTGTACAGGAGACTAAGGGAAAAACCTCGA
GACCAGCGAACTGAGGGTGACAGTCAGGAAATGGTACGGCTGCTGCTTCAGGCAATTCAGAGCTTCGAGA
AGAAAGTGCGAGTGATCTATACGCAGCTCAGTAAAACTGTGGTTTGCAAGCAGAAGGCGCTGGAACTGTT
GCCCAAGGTGGAAGAGGTGGTGAGCTTAATGAATGAGGATGAGAAGACTGTTGTCCGGCTGCAGGAGAAG
CGGCAGAAGGAGCTCTGGAATCTCCTGAAGATTGCTTGTAGCAAGGTCCGTGGTCCTGTCAGTGGAAGCC
CGGATAGCATGAATGCCTCTCGACTTAGCCAGCCTGGGCAGCTGATGTCTCAGCCCTCCACGGCCTCCAA
CAGCTTACCTGAGCCAGCCAAGAAGAGTGAAGAACTGGTGGCTGAAGCACATAACCTCTGCACCCTGCTA
GAAAATGCCATACAGGACACTGTGAGGGAACAAGACCAGAGTTTCACGGCCCTAGACTGGAGCTGGTTAC
AGACGGAAGAAGAAGAGCACAGCTGCCTGGAGCAGGCCTCATGACAATTCGCCAGCACAGTGGTCGACCC
TGTGGAATGTGTGTCAGTTAGGGTGTGGAAAGTCCCCAGGCTCCCCAGCAGGCAGAAGTATGCAAAGCAT
GCATCTCAATTAGTCAGCAACCAGGTGTGGAAAGTCCCCAGGCTCCCCAGCAGGCAGAAGTATGCAAAGC
ATGCATCTCAATTAGTCAGCAACCATAGTCCCGCCCCTAACTCCGCCCATCCCGCCCCTAACTCCGCCCA
GTTCCGCCCATTCTCCGCCCCATGGCTGACTAATTTTTTTTATTTATGCAGAGGCCGAGGCCGCCTCGGC
CTCTGAGCTATTCCAGAAGTAGTGAGGAGGCTTTTTTGGAGGCCTAGGCTTTTGCAAAAAGCTTACCATG
ACCGAGTACAAGCCCACGGTGCGCCTCGCCACCCGCGACGACGTCCCCAGGGCCGTACGCACCCTCGCCG
CCGCGTTCGCCGACTACCCCGCCACGCGCCACACCGTCGATCCGGACCGCCACATCGAGCGGGTCACCGA
GCTGCAAGAACTCTTCCTCACGCGCGTCGGGCTCGACATCGGCAAGGTGTGGGTCGCGGACGACGGCGCC
GCGGTGGCGGTCTGGACCACGCCGGAGAGCGTCGAAGCGGGGGCGGTGTTCGCCGAGATCGGCCCGCGCA
TGGCCGAGTTGAGCGGTTCCCGGCTGGCCGCGCAGCAACAGATGGAAGGCCTCCTGGCGCCGCACCGGCC
CAAGGAGCCCGCGTGGTTCCTGGCCACCGTCGGCGTCTCGCCCGACCACCAGGGCAAGGGTCTGGGCAGC
GCCGTCGTGCTCCCCGGAGTGGAGGCGGCCGAGCGCGCCGGGGTGCCCGCCTTCCTGGAGACCTCCGCGC
CCCGCAACCTCCCCTTCTACGAGCGGCTCGGCTTCACCGTCACCGCCGACGTCGAGGTGCCCGAAGGACC
GCGCACCTGGTGCATGACCCGCAAGCCCGGTGCCTGACGCCCGCCCCACGACCCGCAGCGCCCGACCGAA
AGGAGCGCACGACCCCATGCATCGATAAAATAAAAGATTTTATTTAGTCTCCAGAAAAAGGGGGGAATGA
AAGACCCCACCTGTAGGTTTGGCAAGCTAGCTTAAGTAACGCCATTTTGCAAGGCATGGAAAAATACATA
ACTGAGAATAGAGAAGTTCAGATCAAGGTCAGGAACAGATGGAACAGCTGAATATGGGCCAAACAGGATA
TCTGTGGTAAGCAGTTCCTGCCCCGGCTCAGGGCCAAGAACAGATGGAACAGCTGAATATGGGCCAAACA
GGATATCTGTGGTAAGCAGTTCCTGCCCCGGCTCAGGGCCAAGAACAGATGGTCCCCAGATGCGGTCCAG
CCCTCAGCAGTTTCTAGAGAACCATCAGATGTTTCCAGGGTGCCCCAAGGACCTGAAATGACCCTGTGCC
TTATTTGAACTAACCAATCAGTTCGCTTCTCGCTTCTGTTCGCGCGCTTCTGCTCCCCGAGCTCAATAAA
AGAGCCCACAACCCCTCACTCGGGGCGCCAGTCCTCCGATTGACTGAGTCGCCCGGGTACCCGTGTATCC
AATAAACCCTCTTGCAGTTGCATCCGACTTGTGGTCTCGCTGTTCCTTGGGAGGGTCTCCTCTGAGTGAT
TGACTACCCGTCAGCGGGGGTCTTTCACATGCAGCATGTATCAAAATTAATTTGGTTTTTTTTCTTAAGT
ATTTACATTAAATGGCCATAGTTGCATTAATGAATCGGCCAACGCGCGGGGAGAGGCGGTTTGCGTATTG
GGCGCTCTTCCGCTTCCTCGCTCACTGACTCGCTGCGCTCGGTCGTTCGGCTGCGGCGAGCGGTATCAGC
TCACTCAAAGGCGGTAATACGGTTATCCACAGAATCAGGGGATAACGCAGGAAAGAACATGTGAGCAAAA
GGCCAGCAAAAGGCCAGGAACCGTAAAAAGGCCGCGTTGCTGGCGTTTTTCCATAGGCTCCGCCCCCCTG
ACGAGCATCACAAAAATCGACGCTCAAGTCAGAGGTGGCGAAACCCGACAGGACTATAAAGATACCAGGC
GTTTCCCCCTGGAAGCTCCCTCGTGCGCTCTCCTGTTCCGACCCTGCCGCTTACCGGATACCTGTCCGCC
TTTCTCCCTTCGGGAAGCGTGGCGCTTTCTCATAGCTCACGCTGTAGGTATCTCAGTTCGGTGTAGGTCG
TTCGCTCCAAGCTGGGCTGTGTGCACGAACCCCCCGTTCAGCCCGACCGCTGCGCCTTATCCGGTAACTA
TCGTCTTGAGTCCAACCCGGTAAGACACGACTTATCGCCACTGGCAGCAGCCACTGGTAACAGGATTAGC
AGAGCGAGGTATGTAGGCGGTGCTACAGAGTTCTTGAAGTGGTGGCCTAACTACGGCTACACTAGAAGAA
CAGTATTTGGTATCTGCGCTCTGCTGAAGCCAGTTACCTTCGGAAAAAGAGTTGGTAGCTCTTGATCCGG
CAAACAAACCACCGCTGGTAGCGGTGGTTTTTTTGTTTGCAAGCAGCAGATTACGCGCAGAAAAAAAGGA
TCTCAAGAAGATCCTTTGATCTTTTCTACGGGGTCTGACGCTCAGTGGAACGAAAACTCACGTTAAGGGA
TTTTGGTCATGAGATTATCAAAAAGGATCTTCACCTAGATCCTTTTGCGGCCGCAAATCAATCTAAAGTA
TATATGAGTAAACTTGGTCTGACAGTTACCAATGCTTAATCAGTGAGGCACCTATCTCAGCGATCTGTCT
ATTTCGTTCATCCATAGTTGCCTGACTCCCCGTCGTGTAGATAACTACGATACGGGAGGGCTTACCATCT
GGCCCCAGTGCTGCAATGATACCGCGAGACCCACGCTCACCGGCTCCAGATTTATCAGCAATAAACCAGC
CAGCCGGAAGGGCCGAGCGCAGAAGTGGTCCTGCAACTTTATCCGCCTCCATCCAGTCTATTAATTGTTG
CCGGGAAGCTAGAGTAAGTAGTTCGCCAGTTAATAGTTTGCGCAACGTTGTTGCCATTGCTACAGGCATC
GTGGTGTCACGCTCGTCGTTTGGTATGGCTTCATTCAGCTCCGGTTCCCAACGATCAAGGCGAGTTACAT
GATCCCCCATGTTGTGCAAAAAAGCGGTTAGCTCCTTCGGTCCTCCGATCGTTGTCAGAAGTAAGTTGGC
CGCAGTGTTATCACTCATGGTTATGGCAGCACTGCATAATTCTCTTACTGTCATGCCATCCGTAAGATGC
TTTTCTGTGACTGGTGAGTACTCAACCAAGTCATTCTGAGAATAGTGTATGCGGCGACCGAGTTGCTCTT
GCCCGGCGTCAATACGGGATAATACCGCGCCACATAGCAGAACTTTAAAAGTGCTCATCATTGGAAAACG
TTCTTCGGGGCGAAAACTCTCAAGGATCTTACCGCTGTTGAGATCCAGTTCGATGTAACCCACTCGTGCA
CCCAACTGATCTTCAGCATCTTTTACTTTCACCAGCGTTTCTGGGTGAGCAAAAACAGGAAGGCAAAATG
CCGCAAAAAAGGGAATAAGGGCGACACGGAAATGTTGAATACTCATACTCTTCCTTTTTCAATATTATTG
AAGCATTTATCAGGGTTATTGTCTCATGAGCGGATACATATTTGAATGTATTTAGAAAAATAAACAAATA
GGGGTTCCGCGCACATTTCCCCGAAAAGTGCCAC
Features (pLannotate 1.2.2; 13 found; start..end, strand, type, name):
      8..477     +  LTR            LTR: long terminal repeat from Moloney murine leukemia virus
    601..875     +  misc_feature   MESV Ψ (fragment): packaging signal of murine embryonic stem cell virus
    942..1358    +  CDS            gag (truncated): truncated Moloney murine leukemia virus (MMLV) gag gene lacking the start codon
   1377..1397    +  CDS            3xFLAG (fragment): three tandem FLAG® epitope tags
   1414..3681    +  CDS            IKBKB: IKKB_HUMAN - Also known as IKKB. Experimental evidence at protein level: Swiss-Prot protein existence level 1. Serine kinase that plays an essential role in the NF-kappa-B signaling pathway which is activated by multiple stimuli such as inflammatory cytokines, bacterial or viral products, DNA damages or other cellular stresses (PubMed:30337470). Acts as part of the canonical IKK complex in the conventional pathway of NF-kappa-B activation. Phosphorylates inhibitors of NF-kappa-B on 2 critical serine residues. These modifications allow polyubiquitination of the inhibitors and subsequent degrada
   3719..4048    +  promoter       SV40 promoter: SV40 enhancer and early promoter
   4058..4657    +  CDS            PuroR: puromycin N-acetyltransferase; pac from Streptomyces alboniger; confers resistance to puromycin
   4756..4877    +  LTR            3' LTR (ΔU3) (fragment): self-inactivating 3' long terminal repeat (LTR) from Moloney murine leukemia virus
   4878..5347    +  LTR            LTR: long terminal repeat from Moloney murine leukemia virus
   5413..5465    -  CDS            lacI (fragment): lac repressor; lacI; The lac repressor binds to the lac operator to inhibit transcription in E. coli. This inhibition can be relieved by adding lactose or isopropyl-β-D-thiogalactopyranoside (IPTG).
   5648..6236    -  rep_origin     ori: high-copy-number ColE1/pMB1/pBR322/pUC origin of replication
   6396..7256    -  CDS            AmpR: β-lactamase; bla; confers resistance to ampicillin, carbenicillin, and related antibiotics
   7257..7361    -  promoter       AmpR promoter: bla
