[The description below was written by a language model from this plasmid's Addgene catalogue record and pLannotate feature annotations shown in this document.]
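Description:
pBABE FLAG-IKK2-EE puro is a Moloney murine leukemia virus-based retroviral expression vector built on the pBABE puro backbone, designed for stable expression of a constitutively active form of human IKK-2 (IKK-beta, encoded by IKBKB) in mammalian cells. In bacteria the roughly 7.4 kb plasmid is maintained through a high-copy ColE1/pUC-type origin and selected with ampicillin via a β-lactamase gene under its own promoter.

The proviral region is flanked by MMLV long terminal repeats. Downstream of the 5′ LTR lie a packaging signal and a truncated gag segment lacking its start codon, which together promote efficient encapsidation of the genomic RNA when the plasmid is introduced into a packaging cell line. The 5′ LTR also serves as the promoter for the insert, an approximately 2.3 kb IKK-2 coding sequence carrying an N-terminal FLAG epitope for detection or immunoprecipitation; the annotation software matches this to a fragment of a 3xFLAG element, which fits the single FLAG tag given in the catalogue entry. The S177E and S181E substitutions render the kinase constitutively active. As IKK-2 phosphorylates the inhibitors of NF-κB and triggers their degradation, this mutant is expected to drive canonical NF-κB signalling without an upstream stimulus. An internal SV40 enhancer/early promoter drives puromycin N-acetyltransferase, allowing selection of transduced cells.

The insert was PCR-cloned from an existing IKK2-EE plasmid using enzymes with ends compatible with the vector's BamHI and EcoRI sites, so both sites were destroyed on ligation. A short lacI fragment in the backbone appears to be a nonfunctional remnant.
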