Addgene plasmid #216790: pBABE FLAG-IKK2-EE puro
Purpose: Mammalian expression of constitutively active human IKK-2
Depositing lab: Kevin Janes. Depositing organization: University of Virginia. Publication: Three modes of viral adaption by the heart. Griffiths CD, Shah M, Shao W, Borgman CA, Janes KA. Sci Adv. 2024 Nov 15;10(46):eadp6303. doi: 10.1126/sciadv.adp6303. Epub 2024 Nov 13. PubMed 39536108.
Backbone
  Vector backbone: pBABE puro
  Vector type: Mammalian Expression, Retroviral
  Selectable markers: Puromycin
Growth in bacteria
  Bacterial resistance: Ampicillin, 100 μg/mL
  Growth temperature: 37°C
  Growth strain: NEB Stable
  Copy number: High Copy
Gene/Insert
  Gene/Insert name: IKK-2
  Species: H. sapiens (human)
  Insert size (bp): 2310
  Mutation: S177E and S181E, constitutively active
  Entrez Gene: IKBKB (a.k.a. IKK-2, IKK-beta, IKK2, IKKB, IMD15, IMD15A, IMD15B, NFKBIKB)
  Promoter: LTR
  Tag / fusion protein: FLAG (N terminal on insert)
  Cloning method: Restriction Enzyme; 5′ cloning site BamHI (destroyed during cloning); 3′ cloning site EcoRI (destroyed during cloning)
Terms and licenses: Academic/Nonprofit Terms; Industry Terms: Not Available to Industry
Depositor comments: This plasmid was created by PCR cloning IKK2-EE (Addgene #11105) using BclI (5') and MfeI (3') and inserting into pBABE puro that had been digested by BamHI (5') and EcoRI (3')
How to cite: pBABE FLAG-IKK2-EE puro was a gift from Kevin Janes (Addgene plasmid # 216790 ; http://n2t.net/addgene:216790 ; RRID:Addgene_216790)
